Addgene plasmid #136666: pVAX_CBI_AcrIIA6_D1024
Purpose: Expresses human codon-optimized AcrIIA6 D1024 in mammalian cells. ORF flanked by NotI and XhoI restriction sites
Depositing lab: Yannick Doyon. Depositing organization: Universite Laval. Publication: Widespread anti-CRISPR proteins in virulent bacteriophages inhibit a range of Cas9 proteins. Hynes AP, Rousseau GM, Agudelo D, Goulet A, Amigues B, Loehr J, Romero DA, Fremaux C, Horvath P, Doyon Y, Cambillau C, Moineau S. Nat Commun. 2018 Jul 25;9(1):2919. doi: 10.1038/s41467-018-05092-w. PubMed 30046034.
Backbone
  Vector backbone: pVAX_CBI
  Vector type: Mammalian Expression, Synthetic Biology
Growth in bacteria
  Bacterial resistance: Kanamycin, 50 μg/mL
  Growth temperature: 37°C
  Growth strain: DH5alpha
  Copy number: High Copy
Gene/Insert
  Gene/Insert name: AcrIIA6_D1024
  Species: H. sapiens (human), Synthetic
  Promoter: CMV
  Tag / fusion protein: No tag, No NLS
  Cloning method: Gibson Cloning
  Sequencing primers: 5′ TAT GGT TGG GAT AAG GCT GG
Terms and licenses: Academic/Nonprofit Terms; Industry Terms: Not Available to Industry
How to cite: pVAX_CBI_AcrIIA6_D1024 was a gift from Yannick Doyon (Addgene plasmid # 136666 ; http://n2t.net/addgene:136666 ; RRID:Addgene_136666)
