[The description below was written by a language model from this plasmid's Addgene catalogue record and pLannotate feature annotations shown in this document.]
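Description:
pVAX_CBI_AcrIIA6_D1024 is a compact (about 4.1 kb) mammalian expression plasmid built on the pVAX_CBI backbone for producing the anti-CRISPR protein AcrIIA6 (D1024 variant) from a human codon-optimized synthetic open reading frame. It replicates in E. coli from a high-copy ColE1/pUC-type origin and is selected with kanamycin through the Tn5 aminoglycoside phosphotransferase (NeoR/KanR) gene. Short fragments of a pBR322 bom region and an AmpR promoter are also detected in the backbone.

Expression is driven by the human cytomegalovirus immediate early enhancer and promoter. These are followed by a composite 5′ region containing a small piece of CMV intron A and an internally truncated β-globin intron with adjoining β-globin exon sequence, an arrangement commonly used to boost mRNA processing and expression through splicing. The bovine growth hormone polyadenylation signal terminates the transcript. The AcrIIA6 coding sequence itself was not recognised by the automated annotation, but it presumably occupies the unannotated interval between the 5′ elements and the bGH poly(A) signal. According to the record it was inserted by Gibson assembly and is flanked by NotI and XhoI sites, which allows the ORF to be exchanged.

The catalogue entry states that the protein carries no tag and no NLS, whereas the feature table reports a nucleoplasmin bipartite NLS just upstream of the presumed insert position. The record does not resolve whether this element is in frame with the ORF.

The plasmid is intended for transient expression of AcrIIA6 in mammalian cells, in the context of work on phage-encoded anti-CRISPR proteins that inhibit Cas9 activity.
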