Features (pLannotate 1.2.2; 11 found; start..end, strand, type, name):
     92..395     +  enhancer       CMV enhancer: human cytomegalovirus immediate early enhancer
    396..599     +  promoter       CMV promoter: human cytomegalovirus (CMV) immediate early promoter
    748..775     +  intron         CMV intron (fragment): modified intron A from human cytomegalovirus (CMV)
    780..1126    +  intron         β-globin intron (fragment): internally truncated intron from human β-globin
   1124..1216    +  CDS            HBB (fragment): HBB_ATEBE - Experimental evidence at protein level: Swiss-Prot protein existence level 1. Involved in oxygen transport from the lung to the various peripheral tissues. From Ateles belzebuth (White-bellied spider monkey).
   1213..1260    +  CDS            nucleoplasmin NLS: bipartite nuclear localization signal from nucleoplasmin
   1892..2116    +  polyA_signal   bGH poly(A) signal: bovine growth hormone polyadenylation signal
   2289..3083    +  CDS            NeoR/KanR: aminoglycoside phosphotransferase from Tn5; aph(3')-II (or nptII); confers resistance to neomycin, kanamycin, and G418 (Geneticin®)
   3104..3154    -  misc_feature   bom (fragment): basis of mobility region from pBR322
   3181..3269    +  promoter       AmpR promoter (fragment): bla
   3408..3996    +  rep_origin     ori: high-copy-number ColE1/pMB1/pBR322/pUC origin of replication
>Addgene plasmid #136666 | pVAX_CBI_AcrIIA6_D1024 | addgene full sequence | sequence record 273378 | Addgene NGS Result
CTTCGCGATGTACGGGCCAGATATACGCGTCTAGTTATTAATAGTAATCAATTACGGGGTCATTAGTTCA
TAGCCCATATATGGAGTTCCGCGTTACATAACTTACGGTAAATGGCCCGCCTGGCTGACCGCCCAACGAC
CCCCGCCCATTGACGTCAATAATGACGTATGTTCCCATAGTAACGCCAATAGGGACTTTCCATTGACGTC
AATGGGTGGAGTATTTACGGTAAACTGCCCACTTGGCAGTACATCAAGTGTATCATATGCCAAGTACGCC
CCCTATTGACGTCAATGACGGTAAATGGCCCGCCTGGCATTATGCCCAGTACATGACCTTATGGGACTTT
CCTACTTGGCAGTACATCTACGTATTAGTCATCGCTATTACCATGGTGATGCGGTTTTGGCAGTACATCA
ATGGGCGTGGATAGCGGTTTGACTCACGGGGATTTCCAAGTCTCCACCCCATTGACGTCAATGGGAGTTT
GTTTTGGCACCAAAATCAACGGGACTTTCCAAAATGTCGTAACAACTCCGCCCCATTGACGCAAATGGGC
GGTAGGCGTGTACGGTGGGAGGTCTATATAAGCAGAGCTCGTTTAGTGAACCGTCAGATCGCCTGGAGAC
GCCATCCACGCTGTTTTGACCTCCATAGAAGACACCGGGACCGATCCAGCCTCCGCGGATTCGAATCCCG
GCCGGGAACGGTGCATTGGAACGCGGATTCCCCGTGCCAAGAGTGACGTAAGTACCGCCTATAGAGTCTA
TAGGCCCACAAAAAATGCTTTCTTCTTTTAATATACTTTTTTGTTTATCTTATTTCTAATACTTTCCCTA
ATCTCTTTCTTTCAGGGCAATAATGATACAATGTATCATGCCTCTTTGCACCATTCTAAAGAATAACAGT
GATAATTTCTGGGTTAAGGCAATAGCAATATTTCTGCATATAAATATTTCTGCATATAAATTGTAACTGA
TGTAAGAGGTTTCATATTGCTAATAGCAGCTACAATCCAGCTACCATTCTGCTTTTATTTTATGGTTGGG
ATAAGGCTGGATTATTCTGAGTCCAAGCTAGGCCCTTTTGCTAATCATGTTCATACCTCTTATCTTCCTC
CCACAGCTCCTGGGCAACGTGCTGGTCTGTGTGCTGGCCCATCACTTTGGCAAAGAATTGGGATTCGAAC
ATCGATTGAATTCCTGTACAAGAAAAGGCCGGCGGCCACGAAAAAGGCCGGCCAGGCAAAAAAGAAAAAG
GGCGGAGGCTCTGGCGGCGGAAGCGCGGCCGCCATGAAGATCAACGACGACATAAAGGAATTGATCCTCG
AATACATGTCCCGATATTTTAAATTCGAGAATGACTTCTATAAACTGCCGGGAATCAAATTTACCGATGC
TAACTGGCAGAAGTTCAAAAATGGGGGGACTGATATCGAGAAGATGGGGGCGGCCAGGGTGAATGCGATG
CTTTCATGTCTCTTCGAAGACTTCGAGTTGGCAATGATTGGAAAAGCCCAAACTAACTATTATATTGACA
ATTCTCTCAAGCTTAATATGCCATTTTACGCTTATTACGACATGTTTAAAAAGCAGTTGCTTATTAACTG
GCTGAAAAATAATCGCGACGACGTTATTTGCGGCACGGGTAGGATGTATACTGCGTCAGGGAACTATATT
GCAAACGCGTACCTGGAGGTGGCTCTGGAGTCTAGCCGACTGGGCGGTGGAGAGTATATGCTTCAGATGC
GCTTCAAAAATTATAGTCGCAGTCAAGAGCCTATCCCATCAGGACGACAGAACCGACTTGAATGGATCGA
AAACAATCTTGAGAACATCCGGTGATAACTCGAGTCTAGAGGGCCCGTTTAAACCCGCTGATCAGCCTCG
ACTGTGCCTTCTAGTTGCCAGCCATCTGTTGTTTGCCCCTCCCCCGTGCCTTCCTTGACCCTGGAAGGTG
CCACTCCCACTGTCCTTTCCTAATAAAATGAGGAAATTGCATCGCATTGTCTGAGTAGGTGTCATTCTAT
TCTGGGGGGTGGGGTGGGGCAGGACAGCAAGGGGGAGGATTGGGAAGACAATAGCAGGCATGCTGGGGAT
GCGGTGGGCTCTATGGCTTCTACTGGGCGGTTTTATGGACAGCAAGCGAACCGGAATTGCCAGCTGGGGC
GCCCTCTGGTAAGGTTGGGAAGCCCTGCAAAGTAAACTGGATGGCTTTCTTGCCGCCAAGGATCTGATGG
CGCAGGGGATCAAGCTCTGATCAAGAGACAGGATGAGGATCGTTTCGCATGATTGAACAAGATGGATTGC
ACGCAGGTTCTCCGGCCGCTTGGGTGGAGAGGCTATTCGGCTATGACTGGGCACAACAGACAATCGGCTG
CTCTGATGCCGCCGTGTTCCGGCTGTCAGCGCAGGGGCGCCCGGTTCTTTTTGTCAAGACCGACCTGTCC
GGTGCCCTGAATGAACTGCAAGACGAGGCAGCGCGGCTATCGTGGCTGGCCACGACGGGCGTTCCTTGCG
CAGCTGTGCTCGACGTTGTCACTGAAGCGGGAAGGGACTGGCTGCTATTGGGCGAAGTGCCGGGGCAGGA
TCTCCTGTCATCTCACCTTGCTCCTGCCGAGAAAGTATCCATCATGGCTGATGCAATGCGGCGGCTGCAT
ACGCTTGATCCGGCTACCTGCCCATTCGACCACCAAGCGAAACATCGCATCGAGCGAGCACGTACTCGGA
TGGAAGCCGGTCTTGTCGATCAGGATGATCTGGACGAAGAGCATCAGGGGCTCGCGCCAGCCGAACTGTT
CGCCAGGCTCAAGGCGAGCATGCCCGACGGCGAGGATCTCGTCGTGACCCATGGCGATGCCTGCTTGCCG
AATATCATGGTGGAAAATGGCCGCTTTTCTGGATTCATCGACTGTGGCCGGCTGGGTGTGGCGGACCGCT
ATCAGGACATAGCGTTGGCTACCCGTGATATTGCTGAAGAGCTTGGCGGCGAATGGGCTGACCGCTTCCT
CGTGCTTTACGGTATCGCCGCTCCCGATTCGCAGCGCATCGCCTTCTATCGCCTTCTTGACGAGTTCTTC
TGAATTATTAACGCTTACAATTTCCTGATGCGGTATTTTCTCCTTACGCATCTGTGCGGTATTTCACACC
GCATCAGGTGGCACTTTTCGGGGAAATGTGCGCGGAACCCCTATTTGTTTATTTTTCTAAATACATTCAA
ATATGTATCCGCTCATGAGACAATAACCCTGATAAATGCTTCAATAATAGCACGTGCTAAAACTTCATTT
TTAATTTAAAAGGATCTAGGTGAAGATCCTTTTTGATAATCTCATGACCAAAATCCCTTAACGTGAGTTT
TCGTTCCACTGAGCGTCAGACCCCGTAGAAAAGATCAAAGGATCTTCTTGAGATCCTTTTTTTCTGCGCG
TAATCTGCTGCTTGCAAACAAAAAAACCACCGCTACCAGCGGTGGTTTGTTTGCCGGATCAAGAGCTACC
AACTCTTTTTCCGAAGGTAACTGGCTTCAGCAGAGCGCAGATACCAAATACTGTTCTTCTAGTGTAGCCG
TAGTTAGGCCACCACTTCAAGAACTCTGTAGCACCGCCTACATACCTCGCTCTGCTAATCCTGTTACCAG
TGGCTGCTGCCAGTGGCGATAAGTCGTGTCTTACCGGGTTGGACTCAAGACGATAGTTACCGGATAAGGC
GCAGCGGTCGGGCTGAACGGGGGGTTCGTGCACACAGCCCAGCTTGGAGCGAACGACCTACACCGAACTG
AGATACCTACAGCGTGAGCTATGAGAAAGCGCCACGCTTCCCGAAGGGAGAAAGGCGGACAGGTATCCGG
TAAGCGGCAGGGTCGGAACAGGAGAGCGCACGAGGGAGCTTCCAGGGGGAAACGCCTGGTATCTTTATAG
TCCTGTCGGGTTTCGCCACCTCTGACTTGAGCGTCGATTTTTGTGATGCTCGTCAGGGGGGCGGAGCCTA
TGGAAAAACGCCAGCAACGCGGCCTTTTTACGGTTCCTGGCCTTTTGCTGGCCTTTTGCTCACATGTTCT
TGCTG
